Addgene plasmid #174440: pcDNA3-pmEKAR4
Purpose: Plasma membrane-targeted EKAR4.
Depositing lab: Jin Zhang. Depositing organization: University of California, San Diego (UCSD). Publication: Signaling diversity enabled by Rap1-regulated plasma membrane ERK with distinct temporal dynamics. Keyes J, Ganesan A, Molinar-Inglis O, Hamidzadeh A, Zhang J, Ling M, Trejo J, Levchenko A, Zhang J. Elife. 2020 May 26;9. pii: 57410. doi: 10.7554/eLife.57410. PubMed 32452765.
Backbone
  Vector backbone: pcDNA3
  Backbone manufacturer: Invitrogen
  Backbone size w/o insert (bp): 5472
  Total vector size (bp): 7518
  Vector type: Mammalian Expression
  Selectable markers: Neomycin (select with G418)
Growth in bacteria
  Bacterial resistance: Ampicillin, 100 μg/mL
  Growth temperature: 37°C
  Growth strain: DH5alpha
  Copy number: High Copy
Gene/Insert
  Gene/Insert name: pmEKAR4 (alt name: EKAR4-Kras)
  Insert size (bp): 2046
  Promoter: CMV
  Tag / fusion protein: 6xHIS - T7 tag (gene 10 leader) - Xpress (TM) tag; C-terminal targeting sequence from Kras (C terminal on insert)
  Cloning method: Restriction Enzyme; 5′ cloning site BamHI (not destroyed); 3′ cloning site XbaI (not destroyed)
  Sequencing primers: 5′ CMV forward; 3′ BGH reverse
Terms and licenses: Academic/Nonprofit Terms; Industry Terms: Not Available to Industry
Depositor comments: Please note there is a single ambiguous base in the insert that we could not resolve via NGS. Depositor has confirmed this to be a C as expected via sanger sequencing.
How to cite: pcDNA3-pmEKAR4 was a gift from Jin Zhang (Addgene plasmid # 174440 ; http://n2t.net/addgene:174440 ; RRID:Addgene_174440)
