[The description below was written by a language model from this plasmid's Addgene catalogue record and pLannotate feature annotations shown in this document.]
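Description:
pcDNA3-pmEKAR4 is a mammalian expression plasmid built on the Invitrogen pcDNA3 backbone, about 7.5 kb in total, that encodes a plasma membrane-targeted version of the EKAR4 biosensor (also listed as EKAR4-Kras). It is maintained in E. coli at high copy through a ColE1/pUC-type origin with ampicillin resistance from the bla gene. An f1 origin is also present. For mammalian cells, an SV40 early promoter drives the neo gene, followed by an SV40 polyadenylation signal, which allows G418 selection of stable transfectants.

The roughly 2 kb insert sits between BamHI and XbaI sites, downstream of the CMV immediate early enhancer and promoter and upstream of the bGH polyadenylation signal. T7 and SP6 promoters flank the cloning region. The open reading frame begins with a leader of 6xHis, the T7 gene 10 tag and the Xpress epitope, which includes an enterokinase site. The sensor follows: an ECFP-type cyan fluorescent protein, a fragment of human PIN1 (a protein that binds phosphorylated Ser/Thr-Pro motifs), an unannotated stretch of about 400 bp, and the yellow fluorescent protein YPet. This layout fits a FRET-type kinase activity reporter, in which phosphorylation-dependent binding by the PIN1-derived domain would alter energy transfer between the cyan and yellow proteins. The record does not describe the substrate or linker in the unannotated segment. A C-terminal targeting sequence from Kras anchors the sensor at the plasma membrane.

The associated publication concerns plasma membrane ERK signalling, so the construct serves to monitor ERK activity specifically at that compartment in live cells. The depositor notes one ambiguous base in the insert's NGS read, which Sanger sequencing confirmed as the expected C.
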