Features (pLannotate 1.2.2; 26 found; start..end, strand, type, name):
     28..80      -  misc_feature   bom (fragment): basis of mobility region from pBR322
    235..614     +  enhancer       CMV enhancer: human cytomegalovirus immediate early enhancer
    615..818     +  promoter       CMV promoter: human cytomegalovirus (CMV) immediate early promoter
    814..847     +  LTR            5' LTR (truncated) (fragment): truncated 5' long terminal repeat (LTR) from HIV-1
    863..881     +  promoter       T7 promoter: promoter for bacteriophage T7 RNA polymerase
    922..942     +  CDS            capTEV™ (fragment): composite tag for in vivo biotinylation, TEV protease cleavage, and 6xHis tagging
    943..975     +  CDS            T7 tag (gene 10 leader): leader peptide from bacteriophage T7 gene 10 promotes efficient translation in E. coli
    979..1002    +  CDS            Xpress™ tag: Xpress™ epitope tag, including an enterokinase recognition and cleavage site
   1009..1716    +  CDS            ECFP: ECFP is a basic (constitutively fluorescent) cyan fluorescent protein published in 1996, derived from Aequorea victoria. It has low acid sensitivity.
   1702..1863    +  CDS            PIN1 (fragment): PIN1_HUMAN - Experimental evidence at protein level: Swiss-Prot protein existence level 1. Peptidyl-prolyl cis/trans isomerase (PPIase) that binds to and isomerizes specific phosphorylated Ser/Thr-Pro (pSer/Thr-Pro) motifs (PubMed:21497122, PubMed:23623683, PubMed:29686383). By inducing conformational changes in a subset of phosphorylated proteins, acts as a molecular switch in multiple cellular processes (PubMed:21497122, PubMed:22033920, PubMed:23623683). Displays a preference for acidic residues located N-terminally to the proline bond to be isomerized. Regulates mitosis presumably by inter
   2290..3006    +  CDS            YPet: YPet is a basic (constitutively fluorescent) yellow fluorescent protein published in 2005, derived from Aequorea victoria. It has moderate acid sensitivity.
   3070..3088    -  promoter       SP6 promoter: promoter for bacteriophage SP6 RNA polymerase
   3114..3338    +  polyA_signal   bGH poly(A) signal: bovine growth hormone polyadenylation signal
   3342..3363    +  promoter       SV40 promoter (fragment): SV40 enhancer and early promoter
   3384..3812    +  rep_origin     f1 ori (sequence partly withheld): f1 bacteriophage origin of replication; arrow indicates direction of (+) strand synthesis
   3826..4155    +  promoter       SV40 promoter: SV40 enhancer and early promoter
   4222..5013    +  CDS            neo: KKA2_KLEPN - Also known as kan, nptII. Experimental evidence at protein level: Swiss-Prot protein existence level 1. Resistance to kanamycin, neomycin, paromomycin, ribostamycin, butirosin and gentamicin B. From Klebsiella pneumoniae.
   5037..5195    +  CDS            ble (fragment): BLE_KLEPN - Experimental evidence at protein level: Swiss-Prot protein existence level 1. Binding protein with a strong affinity to the bleomycin family of antibiotics. Binds to CL990; an antimitotic-antibiotic compound. From Klebsiella pneumoniae.
   5190..5311    +  polyA_signal   SV40 poly(A) signal: SV40 polyadenylation signal
   5384..5400    -  protein_bind   lac operator: The lac repressor binds to the lac operator to inhibit transcription in E. coli. This inhibition can be relieved by adding lactose or isopropyl-β-D-thiogalactopyranoside (IPTG). lac repressor encoded by lacI
   5408..5438    -  promoter       lac promoter: promoter for the E. coli lac operon
   5453..5474    -  protein_bind   CAP binding site: CAP binding activates transcription in the presence of cAMP. E. coli catabolite activator protein
   5487..5579    -  CDS            lacI (fragment): lac repressor; lacI; The lac repressor binds to the lac operator to inhibit transcription in E. coli. This inhibition can be relieved by adding lactose or isopropyl-β-D-thiogalactopyranoside (IPTG).
   5762..6350    -  rep_origin     ori: high-copy-number ColE1/pMB1/pBR322/pUC origin of replication
   6521..7381    -  CDS            AmpR: β-lactamase; bla; confers resistance to ampicillin, carbenicillin, and related antibiotics
   7382..7486    -  promoter       AmpR promoter: bla
>Addgene plasmid #174440 | pcDNA3-pmEKAR4 | addgene full sequence | sequence record 344974 | Addgene NGS Result
GACGGATCGGGAGATCTCCCGATCCCCTATGGTGCACTCTCAGTACAATCTGCTCTGATGCCGCATAGTT
AAGCCAGTATCTGCTCCCTGCTTGTGTGTTGGAGGTCGCTGAGTAGTGCGCGAGCAAAATTTAAGCTACA
ACAAGGCAAGGCTTGACCGACAATTGCATGAAGAATCTGCTTAGGGTTAGGCGTTTTGCGCTGCTTCGCG
ATGTACGGGCCAGATATACGCGTTGACATTGATTATTGACTAGTTATTAATAGTAATCAATTACGGGGTC
ATTAGTTCATAGCCCATATATGGAGTTCCGCGTTACATAACTTACGGTAAATGGCCCGCCTGGCTGACCG
CCCAACGACCCCCGCCCATTGACGTCAATAATGACGTATGTTCCCATAGTAACGCCAATAGGGACTTTCC
ATTGACGTCAATGGGTGGAGTATTTACGGTAAACTGCCCACTTGGCAGTACATCAAGTGTATCATATGCC
AAGTACGCCCCCTATTGACGTCAATGACGGTAAATGGCCCGCCTGGCATTATGCCCAGTACATGACCTTA
TGGGACTTTCCTACTTGGCAGTACATCTACGTATTAGTCATCGCTATTACCATGGTGATGCGGTTTTGGC
AGTACATCAATGGGCGTGGATAGCGGTTTGACTCACGGGGATTTCCAAGTCTCCACCCCATTGACGTCAA
TGGGAGTTTGTTTTGGCACCAAAATCAACGGGACTTTCCAAAATGTCGTAACAACTCCGCCCCATTGACG
CAAATGGGCGGTAGGCGTGTACGGTGGGAGGTCTATATAAGCAGAGCTCTCTGGCTAACTAGAGAACCCA
CTGCTTACTGGCTTATCGAAATTAATACGACTCACTATAGGGAGACCCAAGCTTGCGGCCGCCACCATGG
TGCGGGGTTCTCATCATCATCATCATCATGGTATGGCTAGCATGACTGGTGGACAGCAAATGGGTCGGGA
TCTGTACGACGATGACGATAAGGATCCCATGGTGAGCAAGGGCGAGGAGCTGTTCACCGGGGTGGTGCCC
ATCCTGGTCGAGCTGGACGGCGACGTAAACGGCCACAGGTTCAGCGTGTCCGGCGAGGGCGAGGGCGATG
CCACCTACGGCAAGCTGACCCTGAAGTTCATCTGCACCACCGGCAAGCTGCCCGTGCCCTGGCCCACCCT
CGTGACCACCCTGACCTGGGGCGTGCAGTGCTTCAGCCGCTACCCCGACCACATGAAGCAGCACGACTTC
TTCAAGTCCGCCATGCCCGAAGGCTACGTCCAGGAGCGTACCATCTTCTTCAAGGACGACGGCAACTACA
AGACCCGCGCCGAGGTGAAGTTCGAGGGCGACACCCTGGTGAACCGCATCGAGCTGAAGGGCATCGACTT
CAAGGAGGACGGCAACATCCTGGGGCACAAGCTGGAGTACAACTACATCAGCCACAACGTCTATATCACC
GCCGACAAGCAGAAGAACGGCATCAAGGCCCACTTCAAGATCCGCCACAACATCGAGGACGGCAGCGTGC
AGCTCGCCGACCACTACCAGCAGAACACCCCCATCGGCGACGGCCCCGTGCTGCTGCCCGACAACCACTA
CCTGAGCACCCAGTCCGCCCTGAGCAAAGACCCCAACGAGAAGCGCGATCACATGGTCCTGCTGGAGTTC
GTGACCGCCGCCCGCATGCACATGGCGGACGAGGAGAAGCTGCCGCCCGGCTGGGAGAAGCGCATGAGCC
GCAGCTCAGGCCGAGTGTACTACTTCAACCACATCACTAACGCCAGCCAGTGGGAGCGGCCCAGCGGCAA
CAGCAGCAGTGGTGGCAAAAACGGGCAGGGGGAGCCTGCCAGGGGTACCAGTGCTGGTGGTAGTGCTGGT
GGTAGTGCTGGTGGTAGTGCTGGTGGTAGTGCTGGTGGTTCCGGCAGTGCTGGTGGTAGTGCTGGTGGTA
GTACCAGTGCTGGTGGTAGTGCTGGTGGTAGTGCTGGTGGTAGTGCTGGTGGTAGTGCTGGTGGTTSCGG
CAGTGCTGGTGGTAGTGCTGGTGGTAGTACCAGTGCTGGTGGTAGTGCTGGTGGTAGTGCTGGTGGTAGT
GCTGGTGGTAGTGCTGGTGGTTCCGGCAGTGCTGGTGGTAGTGCTGGTGGTAGTACCAGTGCTGGTGGTA
GTGCTGGTGGTAGTGCTGGTGGTAGTGCTGGTGGTAGTGCTGGTGGTTCCGGACCAGATGTCCCTAGAAC
TCCAGTGGATAAAGCAAAGCTGTCATTCCAATTCCCCCGCGCACGGGAGCTCATGTCTAAAGGTGAAGAA
TTATTCACCGGCGTGGTGCCCATCCTGGTGGAGCTGGACGGCGACGTGAACGGCCACAAGTTCAGCGTGA
GCGGCGAGGGCGAGGGCGACGCCACCTACGGCAAGCTGACCCTGAAGCTGCTGTGCACCACCGGCAAGCT
GCCCGTGCCCTGGCCCACCCTGGTGACCACCCTGGGCTACGGCGTGCAGTGCTTCGCCCGGTACCCCGAC
CACATGAAGCAGCACGACTTCTTCAAGAGCGCCATGCCCGAGGGCTACGTGCAGGAGCGGACCATCTTCT
TCAAGGACGACGGCAACTACAAGACCCGGGCCGAGGTGAAGTTCGAGGGCGACACCCTGGTGAACCGGAT
CGAGCTGAAGGGCATCGACTTCAAGGAGGACAGCAACATCCTGGGCCACAAGCTGGAGTACAACTACAAC
AGCCACAACGTGTACATCACCGCCGACAAGCAGAAGAACGGCATCAAGGCCAACTTCAAGATCCGGCACA
ACATCGAGGACGGCGGCGTGCAGCTGGCCGACCACTACCAGCAGAACACCCCCATCGGCGACGGCCCCGT
GCTGCTGCCCGATAACCACTACCTGAGCTACCAGAGCGCCCTGTTCAAGGACCCCAACGAGAAGCGGGAC
CACATGGTGCTGCTGGAGTTCCTGACCGCCGCCGGCATCACCGAGGGTATGAATGAATTGTACAAAGAAT
TCAAGAAGAAGAAGAAGAGCAAGACCAAGTGCGTGATCATGTAATCTAGAGGGCCCTATTCTATAGTGTC
ACCTAAATGCTAGAGCTCGCTGATCAGCCTCGACTGTGCCTTCTAGTTGCCAGCCATCTGTTGTTTGCCC
CTCCCCCGTGCCTTCCTTGACCCTGGAAGGTGCCACTCCCACTGTCCTTTCCTAATAAAATGAGGAAATT
GCATCGCATTGTCTGAGTAGGTGTCATTCTATTCTGGGGGGTGGGGTGGGGCAGGACAGCAAGGGGGAGG
ATTGGGAAGACAATAGCAGGCATGCTGGGGATGCGGTGGGCTCTATGGCTTCTGAGGCGGAAAGAACCAG
CTGGGGCTCTAGGGGGTATCCCC
[124 nt withheld, positions 3384-3507]
C
[91 nt withheld, positions 3509-3599]
A
[49 nt withheld, positions 3601-3649]
CCTTTGACGTTGGAGTCCACGTTCTTT
[37 nt withheld, positions 3677-3713]
ACCCTATCTCGGTCTATTCTTTTGATTTATAAGGGATTTTGCCGATTTCGGCCTATTGGTTAAAAAATGA
GCTGATTTAACAAAAATTTAACGCGAATTAATTCTGTGGAATGTGTGTCAGTTAGGGTGTGGAAAGTCCC
CAGGCTCCCCAGCAGGCAGAAGTATGCAAAGCATGCATCTCAATTAGTCAGCAACCAGGTGTGGAAAGTC
CCCAGGCTCCCCAGCAGGCAGAAGTATGCAAAGCATGCATCTCAATTAGTCAGCAACCATAGTCCCGCCC
CTAACTCCGCCCATCCCGCCCCTAACTCCGCCCAGTTCCGCCCATTCTCCGCCCCATGGCTGACTAATTT
TTTTTATTTATGCAGAGGCCGAGGCCGCCTCTGCCTCTGAGCTATTCCAGAAGTAGTGAGGAGGCTTTTT
TGGAGGCCTAGGCTTTTGCAAAAAGCTCCCGGGAGCTTGTATATCCATTTTCGGATCTGATCAAGAGACA
GGATGAGGATCGTTTCGCATGATTGAACAAGATGGATTGCACGCAGGTTCTCCGGCCGCTTGGGTGGAGA
GGCTATTCGGCTATGACTGGGCACAACAGACAATCGGCTGCTCTGATGCCGCCGTGTTCCGGCTGTCAGC
GCAGGGGCGCCCGGTTCTTTTTGTCAAGACCGACCTGTCCGGTGCCCTGAATGAACTGCAGGACGAGGCA
GCGCGGCTATCGTGGCTGGCCACGACGGGCGTTCCTTGCGCAGCTGTGCTCGACGTTGTCACTGAAGCGG
GAAGGGACTGGCTGCTATTGGGCGAAGTGCCGGGGCAGGATCTCCTGTCATCTCACCTTGCTCCTGCCGA
GAAAGTATCCATCATGGCTGATGCAATGCGGCGGCTGCATACGCTTGATCCGGCTACCTGCCCATTCGAC
CACCAAGCGAAACATCGCATCGAGCGAGCACGTACTCGGATGGAAGCCGGTCTTGTCGATCAGGATGATC
TGGACGAAGAGCATCAGGGGCTCGCGCCAGCCGAACTGTTCGCCAGGCTCAAGGCGCGCATGCCCGACGG
CGAGGATCTCGTCGTGACCCATGGCGATGCCTGCTTGCCGAATATCATGGTGGAAAATGGCCGCTTTTCT
GGATTCATCGACTGTGGCCGGCTGGGTGTGGCGGACCGCTATCAGGACATAGCGTTGGCTACCCGTGATA
TTGCTGAAGAGCTTGGCGGCGAATGGGCTGACCGCTTCCTCGTGCTTTACGGTATCGCCGCTCCCGATTC
GCAGCGCATCGCCTTCTATCGCCTTCTTGACGAGTTCTTCTGAGCGGGACTCTGGGGTTCGAAATGACCG
ACCAAGCGACGCCCAACCTGCCATCACGAGATTTCGATTCCACCGCCGCCTTCTATGAAAGGTTGGGCTT
CGGAATCGTTTTCCGGGACGCCGGCTGGATGATCCTCCAGCGCGGGGATCTCATGCTGGAGTTCTTCGCC
CACCCCAACTTGTTTATTGCAGCTTATAATGGTTACAAATAAAGCAATAGCATCACAAATTTCACAAATA
AAGCATTTTTTTCACTGCATTCTAGTTGTGGTTTGTCCAAACTCATCAATGTATCTTATCATGTCTGTAT
ACCGTCGACCTCTAGCTAGAGCTTGGCGTAATCATGGTCATAGCTGTTTCCTGTGTGAAATTGTTATCCG
CTCACAATTCCACACAACATACGAGCCGGAAGCATAAAGTGTAAAGCCTGGGGTGCCTAATGAGTGAGCT
AACTCACATTAATTGCGTTGCGCTCACTGCCCGCTTTCCAGTCGGGAAACCTGTCGTGCCAGCTGCATTA
ATGAATCGGCCAACGCGCGGGGAGAGGCGGTTTGCGTATTGGGCGCTCTTCCGCTTCCTCGCTCACTGAC
TCGCTGCGCTCGGTCGTTCGGCTGCGGCGAGCGGTATCAGCTCACTCAAAGGCGGTAATACGGTTATCCA
CAGAATCAGGGGATAACGCAGGAAAGAACATGTGAGCAAAAGGCCAGCAAAAGGCCAGGAACCGTAAAAA
GGCCGCGTTGCTGGCGTTTTTCCATAGGCTCCGCCCCCCTGACGAGCATCACAAAAATCGACGCTCAAGT
CAGAGGTGGCGAAACCCGACAGGACTATAAAGATACCAGGCGTTTCCCCCTGGAAGCTCCCTCGTGCGCT
CTCCTGTTCCGACCCTGCCGCTTACCGGATACCTGTCCGCCTTTCTCCCTTCGGGAAGCGTGGCGCTTTC
TCATAGCTCACGCTGTAGGTATCTCAGTTCGGTGTAGGTCGTTCGCTCCAAGCTGGGCTGTGTGCACGAA
CCCCCCGTTCAGCCCGACCGCTGCGCCTTATCCGGTAACTATCGTCTTGAGTCCAACCCGGTAAGACACG
ACTTATCGCCACTGGCAGCAGCCACTGGTAACAGGATTAGCAGAGCGAGGTATGTAGGCGGTGCTACAGA
GTTCTTGAAGTGGTGGCCTAACTACGGCTACACTAGAAGAACAGTATTTGGTATCTGCGCTCTGCTGAAG
CCAGTTACCTTCGGAAAAAGAGTTGGTAGCTCTTGATCCGGCAAACAAACCACCGCTGGTAGCGGTGGTT
TTTTTGTTTGCAAGCAGCAGATTACGCGCAGAAAAAAAGGATCTCAAGAAGATCCTTTGATCTTTTCTAC
GGGGTCTGACGCTCAGTGGAACGAAAACTCACGTTAAGGGATTTTGGTCATGAGATTATCAAAAAGGATC
TTCACCTAGATCCTTTTAAATTAAAAATGAAGTTTTAAATCAATCTAAAGTATATATGAGTAAACTTGGT
CTGACAGTTACCAATGCTTAATCAGTGAGGCACCTATCTCAGCGATCTGTCTATTTCGTTCATCCATAGT
TGCCTGACTCCCCGTCGTGTAGATAACTACGATACGGGAGGGCTTACCATCTGGCCCCAGTGCTGCAATG
ATACCGCGAGACCCACGCTCACCGGCTCCAGATTTATCAGCAATAAACCAGCCAGCCGGAAGGGCCGAGC
GCAGAAGTGGTCCTGCAACTTTATCCGCCTCCATCCAGTCTATTAATTGTTGCCGGGAAGCTAGAGTAAG
TAGTTCGCCAGTTAATAGTTTGCGCAACGTTGTTGCCATTGCTACAGGCATCGTGGTGTCACGCTCGTCG
TTTGGTATGGCTTCATTCAGCTCCGGTTCCCAACGATCAAGGCGAGTTACATGATCCCCCATGTTGTGCA
AAAAAGCGGTTAGCTCCTTCGGTCCTCCGATCGTTGTCAGAAGTAAGTTGGCCGCAGTGTTATCACTCAT
GGTTATGGCAGCACTGCATAATTCTCTTACTGTCATGCCATCCGTAAGATGCTTTTCTGTGACTGGTGAG
TACTCAACCAAGTCATTCTGAGAATAGTGTATGCGGCGACCGAGTTGCTCTTGCCCGGCGTCAATACGGG
ATAATACCGCGCCACATAGCAGAACTTTAAAAGTGCTCATCATTGGAAAACGTTCTTCGGGGCGAAAACT
CTCAAGGATCTTACCGCTGTTGAGATCCAGTTCGATGTAACCCACTCGTGCACCCAACTGATCTTCAGCA
TCTTTTACTTTCACCAGCGTTTCTGGGTGAGCAAAAACAGGAAGGCAAAATGCCGCAAAAAAGGGAATAA
GGGCGACACGGAAATGTTGAATACTCATACTCTTCCTTTTTCAATATTATTGAAGCATTTATCAGGGTTA
TTGTCTCATGAGCGGATACATATTTGAATGTATTTAGAAAAATAAACAAATAGGGGTTCCGCGCACATTT
CCCCGAAAAGTGCCACCTGACGTC
